>Addgene plasmid #155152 | pBEL1965 | addgene full sequence | sequence record 318444 | Addgene NGS Result
TTCATACTCCCGCCATTCAGAGAAGAAACCAATTGTCCATATTGCATCAGACATTGCCGTCACTGCGTCT
TTTACTGGCTCTTCTCGCTAACCAAACCGGTAACCCCGCTTATTAAAAGCATTCTGTAACAAAGCGGGAC
CAAAGCCATGACAAAAACGCGTAACAAAAGTGTCTATAATCACGGCAGAAAAGTCCACATTGATTATTTG
CACGGCGTCACACTTTGCTATGCCATAGCATTTTTATCCATAAGATTAGCGGATCCTACCTGACGCTTTT
TATCGCAACTCTCTACTGTTTCTCCATACCCGTTTTTTTGGGCTAGCCGAAGGGTGAATTATGGAGCAGT
CTGTGGCGAATTTAGTCGATATGCGCGATGTCAGTTTTACGCGTGGCAATCGCTGCATCTTCGATAATAT
TTCCCTGACCGTGCCGCGAGGGAAGATCACGGCGATCATGGGGCCATCGGGCATCGGTAAAACGACGCTA
CTCCGTCTGATTGGCGGGCAAATCGCACCAGATCATGGTGAGATCCTTTTCGATGGTGAGAATATTCCGG
CGATGTCTCGTTCGCGCCTGTATACAGTGCGCAAACGGATGAGCATGTTATTTCAGTCCGGGGCGTTGTT
CACTGATATGAACGTATTTGACAACGTCGCCTATCCACTGCGCGAACATACCCAACTTCCCGCGCCATTG
TTGCATAGTACGGTGATGATGAAGCTGGAGGCCGTGGGGCTGCGTGGAGCGGCTAAACTAATGCCTTCTG
AACTTTCCGGTGGGATGGCGCGGCGTGCAGCGCTGGCGCGTGCGATTGCGCTGGAGCCGGATCTCATCAT
GTTTGATGAACCTTTTGTTGGGCAAGATCCCATCACCATGGGCGTACTGGTGAAGCTGATTTCTGAGCTG
AACAGCGCGCTGGGCGTGACTTGTGTGGTGGTTTCTCACGATGTGCCGGAAGTGTTAAGTATTGCGGATC
ACGCCTGGATCCTGGCGGACAAAAAAATTGTCGCTCATGGCAGTGCCCAGGCGTTGCAGGCGAATCCTGA
TCCGCGCGTACGTCAGTTTCTGGACGGGAGTAGTGGAGGCGGGTCTCGTATGAAGCAACTTGAGGACAAG
GTTGAAGAGTTATTAAGCAAAAATTATCATCTTGAAAATGAAGTCGCGCGTTTAAAGAAGTTAGTTGGCG
AGCGCTAAGGTACCAAATTCCAGAAAAGAGACGCTGAAAAGCGTCTTTTTTCGTTTTGGTCCTGGTCTGA
GGAATGGTTGTAAGCTTGGCTGTTTTGGCGGATGAGAGAAGATTTTCAGCCTGATACAGATTAAATCAGA
ACGCAGAAGCGGTCTGATAAAACAGAATTTGCCTGGCGGCAGTAGCGCGGTGGTCCCACCTGACCCCATG
CCGAACTCAGAAGTGAAACGCCGTAGCGCCGATGGTAGTGTGGGGTCTCCCCATGCGAGAGTAGGGAACT
GCCAGGCATCAAATAAAACGAAAGGCTCAGTCGAAAGACTGGGCCTTTCGTTTTATCTGTTGTTTGTCGG
TGAACGCTCTCCTGAGTAGGACAAATCCGCCGGGAGCGGATTTGAACGTTGCGAAGCAACGGCCCGGAGG
GTGGCGGGCAGGACGCCCGCCATAAACTGCCAGGCATCAAATTAAGCAGAAGGCCATCCTGACGGATGGC
CTTTTTGCGTTTCTACAAACTCTTTTGTTTATTTTTCTAAATACATTCAAATATGTATCCGCTCATGAGA
CAATAACCCTGATAAATGCTTCAATAATATTGAAAAAGGAAGAGTATGAGTATTCAACATTTCCGTGTCG
CCCTTATTCCCTTTTTTGCGGCATTTTGCCTTCCTGTTTTTGCTCACCCAGAAACGCTGGTGAAAGTAAA
AGATGCTGAAGATCAGTTGGGTGCACGAGTGGGTTACATCGAACTGGATCTCAACAGCGGTAAGATCCTT
GAGAGTTTTCGCCCCGAAGAACGTTTTCCAATGATGAGCACTTTTAAAGTTCTGCTATGTGGCGCGGTAT
TATCCCGTGTTGACGCCGGGCAAGAGCAACTCGGTCGCCGCATACACTATTCTCAGAATGACTTGGTTGA
GTACTCACCAGTCACAGAAAAGCATCTTACGGATGGCATGACAGTAAGAGAATTATGCAGTGCTGCCATA
ACCATGAGTGATAACACTGCGGCCAACTTACTTCTGACAACGATCGGAGGACCGAAGGAGCTAACCGCTT
TTTTGCACAACATGGGGGATCATGTAACTCGCCTTGATCGTTGGGAACCGGAGCTGAATGAAGCCATACC
AAACGACGAGCGTGACACCACGATGCCTGCAGCAATGGCAACAACGTTGCGCAAACTATTAACTGGCGAA
CTACTTACTCTAGCTTCCCGGCAACAATTAATAGACTGGATGGAGGCGGATAAAGTTGCAGGACCACTTC
TGCGCTCGGCCCTTCCGGCTGGCTGGTTTATTGCTGATAAATCTGGAGCCGGTGAGCGTGGGTCTCGCGG
TATCATTGCAGCACTGGGGCCAGATGGTAAGCCCTCCCGTATCGTAGTTATCTACACGACGGGGAGTCAG
GCAACTATGGATGAACGAAATAGACAGATCGCTGAGATAGGTGCCTCACTGATTAAGCATTGGTAACTGT
CAGACCAAGTTTACTCATATATACTTTAGATTGATT
[125 nt withheld, positions 2697-2821]
C
[141 nt withheld, positions 2823-2963]
CCTTTGACGTTGGAGTCCACGTTCTTT
[37 nt withheld, positions 2991-3027]
ACCCTATCTCGGGCTATTCTTTTGATTTATAAGGGATTTTGCCGATTTCGGCCTATTGGTTAAAAAATGA
GCTGATTTAACAAAAATTTAACGCGAATTTTAACAAAATATTAACGTTTACAATTTAAAAGGATCTAGGT
GAAGATCCTTTTTGATAATCTCATGACCAAAATCCCTTAACGTGAGTTTTCGTTCCACTGAGCGTCAGAC
CCCGTAGAAAAGATCAAAGGATCTTCTTGAGATCCTTTTTTTCTGCGCGTAATCTGCTGCTTGCAAACAA
AAAAACCACCGCTACCAGCGGTGGTTTGTTTGCCGGATCAAGAGCTACCAACTCTTTTTCCGAAGGTAAC
TGGCTCAGCAGAGCGCAGATACCAAATACTGTCCTTCTAGTGTAGCCGTAGTTAGGCCACCACTTCAAGA
ACTCTGTAGCACCGCCTACATACCTCGCTCTGCTAATCCTGTTACCAGTGGCTGCTGCCAGTGGCGATAA
GTCGTGTCTTACCGGGTTGGACTCAAGACGATAGTTACCGGATAAGGCGCAGCGGTCGGGCTGAACGGGG
GGTTCGTGCACACAGCCCAGCTTGGAGCGAACGACCTACACCGAACTGAGATACCTACAGCGTGAGCTAT
GAGAAAGCGCCACGCTTCCCGAAGGGAGAAAGGCGGACAGGTATCCGGTAAGCGGCAGGGTCGGAACAGG
AGAGCGCACGAGGGAGCTTCCAGGGGGAAACGCCTGGTATCTTTATAGTCCTGTCGGGTTTCGCCACCTC
TGACTTGAGCGTCGATTTTTGTGATGCTCGTCAGGGGGGCGGAGCCTATGGAAAAACGCCAGCAACGCGG
CCTTTTTACGGTTCCTGGCCTTTTGCTGGCCTTTTGCTCACATGTTCTTTCCTGCGTTATCCCCTGATTC
TGTGGATAACCGTATTACCGCCTTTGAGTGAGCTGATACCGCTCGCCGCAGCCGAACGACCGAGCGCAGC
GAGTCAGTGAGCGAGGAAGCGGAAGAGCGCCTGATGCGGTATTTTCTCCTTACGCATCTGTGCGGTATTT
CACACCGCATAGGGTCATGGCTGCGCCCCGACACCCGCCAACACCCGCTGACGCGCCCTGACGGGCTTGT
CTGCTCCCGGCATCCGCTTACAGACAAGCTGTGACCGTCTCCGGGAGCTGCATGTGTCAGAGGTTTTCAC
CGTCATCACCGAAACGCGCGAGGCAGAAGGAGATGGCGCCCAACAGTCCCCCGGCCACGGGGCCTGCCAC
CATACCCACGCCGAAACAAGCGCTCATGAGCCCGAAGTGGCGAGCCCGATCTTCCCCATCGGTGATGTCG
GCGATATAGGCGCCAGCAACCGCACCTGTGGCGCCGGTGATGCCGGCCACGATGCGTCCGGCGTAGAGGA
TCTGCTCATGTTTGACAGCTTATCATCGATGCATAATGTGCCTGTCAAATGGACGAAGCAGGGATTCTGC
AAACCCTATGCTACTCCGTCAAGCCGTCAATTGTCTGATTCGTTACCAATTATGACAACTTGACGGCTAC
ATCATTCACTTTTTCTTCACAACCGGCACGGAACTCGCTCGGGCTGGCCCCGGTGCATTTTTTAAATACC
CGCGAGAAATAGAGTTGATCGTCAAAACCAACATTGCGACCGACGGTGGCGATAGGCATCCGGGTGGTGC
TCAAAAGCAGCTTCGCCTGGCTGATACGTTGGTCCTCGCGCCAGCTTAAGACGCTAATCCCTAACTGCTG
GCGGAAAAGATGTGACAGACGCGACGGCGACAAGCAAACATGCTGTGCGACGCTGGCGATATCAAAATTG
CTGTCTGCCAGGTGATCGCTGATGTACTGACAAGCCTCGCGTACCCGATTATCCATCGGTGGATGGAGCG
ACTCGTTAATCGCTTCCATGCGCCGCAGTAACAATTGCTCAAGCAGATTTATCGCCAGCAGCTCCGAATA
GCGCCCTTCCCCTTGCCCGGCGTTAATGATTTGCCCAAACAGGTCGCTGAAATGCGGCTGGTGCGCTTCA
TCCGGGCGAAAGAACCCCGTATTGGCAAATATTGACGGCCAGTTAAGCCATTCATGCCAGTAGGCGCGCG
GACGAAAGTAAACCCACTGGTGATACCATTCGCGAGCCTCCGGATGACGACCGTAGTGATGAATCTCTCC
TGGCGGGAACAGCAAAATATCACCCGGTCGGCAAACAAATTCTCGTCCCTGATTTTTCACCACCCCCTGA
CCGCGAATGGTGAGATTGAGAATATAACCTTTCATTCCCAGCGGTCGGTCGATAAAAAAATCGAGATAAC
CGTTGGCCTCAATCGGCGTTAAACCCGCCACCAGATGGGCATTAAACGAGTATCCCGGCAGCAGGGGATC
ATTTTGCGCTTCAGCCATACTT
Features (pLannotate 1.2.2; 15 found; start..end, strand, type, name):
     23..307     +  promoter       araBAD promoter: araBAD; promoter of the L-arabinose operon of E. coli; the araC regulatory gene is transcribed in the opposite direction (Guzman et al., 1995)
    341..1090    +  CDS            mlaF (fragment): MLAF_ECOLI - Also known as yrbF. Experimental evidence at protein level: Swiss-Prot protein existence level 1. Part of the ABC transporter complex MlaFEDB, which is involved in a phospholipid transport pathway that maintains lipid asymmetry in the outer membrane by retrograde trafficking of phospholipids from the outer membrane to the inner membrane. Responsible for energy coupling to the transport system. From Escherichia coli (strain K12).
   1097..1195    +  CDS            GCN4 (fragment): GCN4_YEAST - Also known as AAS101 From Saccharomyces cerevisiae (strain ATCC 204508 / S288c) (Baker's yeast).
   1361..1476    +  ncRNA          5S rRNA: Accession: RF00001 - 5S ribosomal RNA
   1480..1566    +  terminator     rrnB T1 terminator: Escherichia coli rrnB; transcription terminator T1 from the E. coli rrnB gene
   1658..1685    +  terminator     rrnB T2 terminator: transcription terminator T2 from the E. coli rrnB gene
   1704..1795    +  promoter       AmpR promoter: bla
   1796..2656    +  CDS            AmpR: β-lactamase; bla; confers resistance to ampicillin, carbenicillin, and related antibiotics
   2698..3078    +  rep_origin     M13 ori (sequence partly withheld): M13 bacteriophage origin of replication; arrow indicates direction of (+) strand synthesis
   3264..3851    +  rep_origin     ori: high-copy-number ColE1/pMB1/pBR322/pUC origin of replication
   4037..4088    -  misc_feature   bom (fragment): basis of mobility region from pBR322
   4204..4243    -  CDS            rop (fragment): Rop protein, which maintains plasmids at low copy number; rop
   4244..4429    -  CDS            TcR (fragment): tetracycline efflux protein; tet; confers resistance to tetracycline
   4439..4457    +  promoter       tet promoter (fragment): E. coli promoter for tetracycline efflux protein gene
   4547..5425    -  CDS            araC: L-arabinose regulatory protein; araC
