[The description below was written by a language model from this plasmid's Addgene catalogue record and pLannotate feature annotations shown in this document.]
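Description:
pBEL1965 is a 5,429 bp bacterial expression plasmid built on the pBAD-His backbone for arabinose-inducible protein production in E. coli. It is maintained through a high-copy ColE1/pMB1-type origin and selected with ampicillin via the β-lactamase gene under its own promoter. An M13 phage origin is also present. Short remnants of pBR322-derived sequence (fragments of bom, rop, the tetracycline resistance gene and its promoter) are annotated in the backbone but are not expected to be functional.

The payload, inserted by Gibson cloning, is a chimeric open reading frame driven by the araBAD promoter. It encodes residues 1–246 of E. coli MlaF, the ATPase subunit that couples energy to the MlaFEDB ABC transporter. This transporter maintains outer membrane lipid asymmetry through retrograde phospholipid trafficking. The native C-terminal residues 247–269 have been deleted and replaced, through a six-amino-acid linker, with the dimerization domain of the yeast transcription factor GCN4. The divergently transcribed araC gene supplies the regulator that represses the promoter in the absence of L-arabinose and activates it when the sugar is added, giving tunable expression. Transcription ends at the rrnB T1 and T2 terminators downstream of the insert. Although the backbone name refers to a His tag, no tag is annotated in the feature table, and the record does not state whether one is present.

The design substitutes an artificial dimerizing module for the MlaF C-terminal segment. This fits the associated study of MlaFB structure and ABC transporter regulation, although the record gives only expression of the fusion as the purpose.
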