Addgene plasmid #155152: pBEL1965
Purpose: Expresses MlaF(1-246)-(6 aa linker)-GCN4
Depositing lab: Gira Bhabha & Damian Ekiert. Depositing organization: NYU Grossman School of Medicine. Publication: Structure of MlaFB uncovers novel mechanisms of ABC transporter regulation. Kolich LR, Chang YT, Coudray N, Giacometti SI, MacRae MR, Isom GL, Teran EM, Bhabha G, Ekiert DC. Elife. 2020 Jun 30;9. pii: 60030. doi: 10.7554/eLife.60030. PubMed 32602838.
Backbone
  Vector backbone: pBAD-His
  Backbone manufacturer: Thermo Fisher
  Backbone size w/o insert (bp): 4571
  Total vector size (bp): 5429
Growth in bacteria
  Bacterial resistance: Ampicillin, 100 μg/mL
  Growth temperature: 37°C
  Growth strain: DH5alpha
  Copy number: High Copy
Gene/Insert
  Gene/Insert name: mlaF(1-246)-GCN4_Dimerization_Domain
  Species: E. coli
  Insert size (bp): 858
  Mutation: deleted amino acids 247-269 in MlaF; added dimerization domain
  Promoter: araBAD
  Cloning method: Gibson Cloning
  Sequencing primers: 5′ NA; 3′ NA
Terms and licenses: Academic/Nonprofit Terms; Industry Terms: Not Available to Industry
How to cite: pBEL1965 was a gift from Gira Bhabha & Damian Ekiert (Addgene plasmid # 155152 ; http://n2t.net/addgene:155152 ; RRID:Addgene_155152)
